Addgene plasmid #42002: pmyc-GFP-TNRC6A-NLS/NES-mut
Depositing lab: Kumiko Ui-Tei. Depositing organization: The University of Tokyo. Publication: Human TNRC6A is an Argonaute-navigator protein for microRNA-mediated gene silencing in the nucleus. Nishi K, Nishi A, Nagasawa T, Ui-Tei K. RNA. 2013 Jan;19(1):17-35. doi: 10.1261/rna.034769.112. Epub 2012 Nov 13. PubMed 23150874.
Backbone
  Vector backbone: pcDNA3.1
  Backbone size w/o insert (bp): 5338
  Total vector size (bp): 11239
  Vector type: Mammalian Expression
  Selectable markers: Neomycin (select with G418)
Growth in bacteria
  Bacterial resistance: Ampicillin, 100 μg/mL
  Growth temperature: 37°C
  Growth strain: DH5alpha
  Copy number: High Copy
Gene/Insert
  Gene/Insert name: TNRC6A (alt name: GW182)
  Species: H. sapiens (human)
  Mutation: R930A, R931A, R932A, R934A, F951A, F955A, I958A, F960A
  GenBank ID: AAK62026.1
  Entrez Gene: TNRC6A (a.k.a. CAGH26, FAME6, GW1, GW182, TNRC6)
  Promoter: CMV
  Tag / fusion protein: Myc (N terminal on insert); EGFP (N terminal on insert)
  Cloning method: Restriction Enzyme; 5′ cloning site NheI (not destroyed); 3′ cloning site XbaI (not destroyed)
  Sequencing primers: 5′ CGCAAATGGGCGGTAGGCGTG
Terms and licenses: Academic/Nonprofit Terms; Industry Terms: Not Available to Industry
How to cite: pmyc-GFP-TNRC6A-NLS/NES-mut was a gift from Kumiko Ui-Tei (Addgene plasmid # 42002 ; http://n2t.net/addgene:42002 ; RRID:Addgene_42002)
