[The description below was written by a language model from this plasmid's Addgene catalogue record and pLannotate feature annotations shown in this document.]
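Description:
pmyc-GFP-TNRC6A-NLS/NES-mut is a mammalian expression plasmid of about 11.2 kb built on the pcDNA3.1 backbone. It expresses human TNRC6A (also called GW182) as an N-terminal fusion to a Myc epitope and EGFP. The fusion is transcribed from the CMV immediate-early enhancer/promoter and terminated by the bovine growth hormone polyadenylation signal. A T7 promoter lies between the CMV promoter and the coding region. The feature table annotates EGFP running directly into the TNRC6A coding sequence. The short Myc tag is listed in the catalogue fields but was not picked up as a separate feature.

In E. coli the plasmid replicates from a high-copy ColE1/pUC-type origin and is selected with ampicillin through the β-lactamase gene. An f1 origin is also present. For mammalian cells, an SV40 early promoter drives a neomycin phosphotransferase cassette with an SV40 poly(A) signal, which allows G418 selection of stable transfectants. The small LTR, ble, lacI and lac promoter/operator fragments in the table appear to be backbone remnants or partial annotation matches rather than functional parts.

TNRC6A is a scaffold protein that binds Argonaute proteins and recruits deadenylase complexes during miRNA- and siRNA-mediated silencing. This version carries eight alanine substitutions in two clusters, R930A, R931A, R932A and R934A, and F951A, F955A, I958A and F960A. Going by the construct name, these clusters disrupt the nuclear localization signal and the nuclear export signal respectively. The EGFP tag allows the subcellular distribution of the mutant to be followed by fluorescence, and the Myc tag supports detection or immunoprecipitation. The associated study concerns TNRC6A's role in carrying Argonaute into the nucleus for miRNA-mediated silencing, so the construct probably serves as a transport-defective comparison for the wild-type protein.
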