Features (pLannotate 1.2.2; 21 found; start..end, strand, type, name):
     28..80      -  misc_feature   bom (fragment): basis of mobility region from pBR322
    235..614     +  enhancer       CMV enhancer: human cytomegalovirus immediate early enhancer
    615..818     +  promoter       CMV promoter: human cytomegalovirus (CMV) immediate early promoter
    814..847     +  LTR            5' LTR (truncated) (fragment): truncated 5' long terminal repeat (LTR) from HIV-1
    863..881     +  promoter       T7 promoter: promoter for bacteriophage T7 RNA polymerase
    949..1665    +  CDS            EGFP: EGFP is a basic (constitutively fluorescent) green fluorescent protein published in 1996, derived from Aequorea victoria. It is reported to be a rapidly-maturing weak dimer with moderate acid sensitivity.
   1654..6798    +  CDS            TNRC6A (fragment): TNR6A_HUMAN - Also known as CAGH26, KIAA1460, TNRC6. Experimental evidence at protein level: Swiss-Prot protein existence level 1. Plays a role in RNA-mediated gene silencing by both micro- RNAs (miRNAs) and short interfering RNAs (siRNAs). Required for miRNA- dependent repression of translation and for siRNA-dependent endonucleolytic cleavage of complementary mRNAs by argonaute family proteins. As a scaffolding protein, associates with argonaute proteins bound to partially complementary mRNAs, and can simultaneously recruit CCR4-NOT and PAN deadenylase complexes. From Homo sapiens (Human).
   6839..7063    +  polyA_signal   bGH poly(A) signal: bovine growth hormone polyadenylation signal
   7067..7088    +  promoter       SV40 promoter (fragment): SV40 enhancer and early promoter
   7109..7537    +  rep_origin     f1 ori (sequence partly withheld): f1 bacteriophage origin of replication; arrow indicates direction of (+) strand synthesis
   7551..7880    +  promoter       SV40 promoter: SV40 enhancer and early promoter
   7947..8738    +  CDS            neo: KKA2_KLEPN - Also known as kan, nptII. Experimental evidence at protein level: Swiss-Prot protein existence level 1. Resistance to kanamycin, neomycin, paromomycin, ribostamycin, butirosin and gentamicin B. From Klebsiella pneumoniae.
   8762..8920    +  CDS            ble (fragment): BLE_KLEPN - Experimental evidence at protein level: Swiss-Prot protein existence level 1. Binding protein with a strong affinity to the bleomycin family of antibiotics. Binds to CL990; an antimitotic-antibiotic compound. From Klebsiella pneumoniae.
   8915..9036    +  polyA_signal   SV40 poly(A) signal: SV40 polyadenylation signal
   9107..9129    -  protein_bind   lac operator (fragment): The lac repressor binds to the lac operator to inhibit transcription in E. coli. This inhibition can be relieved by adding lactose or isopropyl-β-D-thiogalactopyranoside (IPTG). lac repressor encoded by lacI
   9133..9163    -  promoter       lac promoter: promoter for the E. coli lac operon
   9178..9199    -  protein_bind   CAP binding site: CAP binding activates transcription in the presence of cAMP. E. coli catabolite activator protein
   9212..9304    -  CDS            lacI (fragment): lac repressor; lacI; The lac repressor binds to the lac operator to inhibit transcription in E. coli. This inhibition can be relieved by adding lactose or isopropyl-β-D-thiogalactopyranoside (IPTG).
   9487..10072   -  rep_origin     ori: high-copy-number ColE1/pMB1/pBR322/pUC origin of replication
  10243..11103   -  CDS            AmpR: β-lactamase; bla; confers resistance to ampicillin, carbenicillin, and related antibiotics
  11104..11208   -  promoter       AmpR promoter: bla
>Addgene plasmid #42002 | pmyc-GFP-TNRC6A-NLS/NES-mut | depositor full sequence | sequence record 56790 | pmyc-GFP-TNRC6A-NLS/NES-mut sequence 11239 bps
GACGGATCGGGAGATCTCCCGATCCCCTATGGTGCACTCTCAGTACAATCTGCTCTGATGCCGCATAGTT
AAGCCAGTATCTGCTCCCTGCTTGTGTGTTGGAGGTCGCTGAGTAGTGCGCGAGCAAAATTTAAGCTACA
ACAAGGCAAGGCTTGACCGACAATTGCATGAAGAATCTGCTTAGGGTTAGGCGTTTTGCGCTGCTTCGCG
ATGTACGGGCCAGATATACGCGTTGACATTGATTATTGACTAGTTATTAATAGTAATCAATTACGGGGTC
ATTAGTTCATAGCCCATATATGGAGTTCCGCGTTACATAACTTACGGTAAATGGCCCGCCTGGCTGACCG
CCCAACGACCCCCGCCCATTGACGTCAATAATGACGTATGTTCCCATAGTAACGCCAATAGGGACTTTCC
ATTGACGTCAATGGGTGGAGTATTTACGGTAAACTGCCCACTTGGCAGTACATCAAGTGTATCATATGCC
AAGTACGCCCCCTATTGACGTCAATGACGGTAAATGGCCCGCCTGGCATTATGCCCAGTACATGACCTTA
TGGGACTTTCCTACTTGGCAGTACATCTACGTATTAGTCATCGCTATTACCATGGTGATGCGGTTTTGGC
AGTACATCAATGGGCGTGGATAGCGGTTTGACTCACGGGGATTTCCAAGTCTCCACCCCATTGACGTCAA
TGGGAGTTTGTTTTGGCACCAAAATCAACGGGACTTTCCAAAATGTCGTAACAACTCCGCCCCATTGACG
CAAATGGGCGGTAGGCGTGTACGGTGGGAGGTCTATATAAGCAGAGCTCTCTGGCTAACTAGAGAACCCA
CTGCTTACTGGCTTATCGAAATTAATACGACTCACTATAGGGAGACCCAAGCTGGCTAGCCCACCAATGG
AACAAAAACTCATCTCAGAAGAGGATCTGTCCGGCGGCATGGTGAGCAAGGGCGAGGAGCTGTTCACCGG
GGTGGTGCCCATCCTGGTCGAGCTGGACGGCGACGTAAACGGCCACAAGTTCAGCGTGTCCGGCGAGGGC
GAGGGCGATGCCACCTACGGCAAGCTGACCCTGAAGTTCATCTGCACCACCGGCAAGCTGCCCGTGCCCT
GGCCCACCCTCGTGACCACCCTGACCTACGGCGTGCAGTGCTTCAGCCGCTACCCCGACCACATGAAGCA
GCACGACTTCTTCAAGTCCGCCATGCCCGAAGGCTACGTCCAGGAGCGCACCATCTTCTTCAAGGACGAC
GGCAACTACAAGACCCGCGCCGAGGTGAAGTTCGAGGGCGACACCCTGGTGAACCGCATCGAGCTGAAGG
GCATCGACTTCAAGGAGGACGGCAACATCCTGGGGCACAAGCTGGAGTACAACTACAACAGCCACAACGT
CTATATCATGGCCGACAAGCAGAAGAACGGCATCAAGGTGAACTTCAAGATCCGCCACAACATCGAGGAC
GGCAGCGTGCAGCTCGCCGACCACTACCAGCAGAACACCCCCATCGGCGACGGCCCCGTGCTGCTGCCCG
ACAACCACTACCTGAGCACCCAGTCCGCCCTGAGCAAAGACCCCAACGAGAAGCGCGATCACATGGTCCT
GCTGGAGTTCGTGACCGCCGCCGGGATCACTCTCGGCATGGACGAGCTGTACAAGAAGCTTATGGATGCT
GATTCTGCCTCCAGTTCTGAATCAGAGAGAAACATCACTATCATGGCTTCAGGGAACACAGGTGGTGAAA
AAGATGGCCTTCGGAATAGCACTGGACTTGGTTCCCAAAACAAGTTTGTAGTTGGTAGCAGCAGCAATAA
TGTGGGCCATGGAAGTAGTACTGGGCCATGGGGTTTTTCCCATGGAGCCATAATAAGCACATGTCAGGTC
TCTGTGGATGCTCCTGAAAGCAAATCTGAAAGTAGCAACAATAGAATGAATGCTTGGGGCACTGTAAGTT
CTTCATCAAATGGAGGGTTAAATCCAAGCACTTTGAATTCAGCTAGCAACCATGGTGCCTGGCCAGTATT
AGAGAACAATGGACTTGCCCTAAAAGGGCCTGTAGGGAGTGGTAGTTCTGGCATTAATATTCAGTGCAGT
ACTATAGGCCAGATGCCTAACAATCAGAGTATTAACTCTAAAGTGAGTGGTGGTTCTACCCATGGTACCT
GGGGAAGCCTTCAGGAAACTTGTGAATCTGAAGTAAGTGGTACACAGAAGGTTTCATTCAGTGGTCAACC
TCAAAATATTACCACTGAAATGACTGGACCAAATAACACTACTAACTTTATGACCTCTAGTTTACCAAAC
TCCGGTTCAGTGCAGAATAATGAGCTGCCTAGTAGTAACACAGGGGCCTGGCGTGTGAGCACAATGAATC
ATCCTCAGATGCAGGCTCCATCAGGTATGAATGGCACTTCCCTTTCTCACCTTAGCAATGGAGAGTCAAA
AAGTGGAGGCTCTTATGGTACTACATGGGGTGCCTATGGTTCTAATTACTCTGGAGACAAATGTTCAGGC
CCTAATGGCCAAGCTAATGGTGACACTGTGAATGCAACTCTAATGCAGCCTGGCGTAAATGGTCCTATGG
GCACTAACTTTCAAGTTAACACAAACAAAGGAGGTGGTGTGTGGGAATCTGGTGCAGCAAACTCCCAGAG
TACATCATGGGGAAGTGGAAATGGCGCAAATTCTGGAGGAAGTCGAAGAGGATGGGGAACCCCTGCACAA
AACACTGGCACTAATTTACCCAGCGTTGAGTGGAACAAACTGCCTAGCAATCAGCATTCCAATGATAGTG
CAAATGGCAATGGTAAGACGTTTACAAATGGATGGAAATCTACTGAGGAAGAGGATCAGGGTTCTGCCAC
ATCTCAGACAAATGAGCAAAGCAGTGTGTGGGCCAAAACAGGAGGTACAGTGGAGAGCGATGGTAGTACA
GAAAGCACTGGACGCCTTGAGGAAAAAGGAACTGGGGAAAGTCAGAGTAGAGACAGAAGAAAAATTGATC
AGCACACATTACTCCAAAGCATTGTAAACAGAACTGACTTAGATCCACGTGTCCTGTCCAACTCTGGTTG
GGGACAGACTCCTATTAAGCAGAATACTGCCTGGGATACAGAAACATCACCTAGAGGGGAACGAAAGACT
GACAATGGGACAGAGGCCTGGGGAAGCTCTGCAACACAGACTTTTAACTCAGGGGCATGTATAGATAAGA
CTAGCCCTAATGGTAATGATACCTCATCTGTATCAGGGTGGGGCGATCCCAAACCTGCTCTGAGGTGGGG
AGATTCCAAAGGCTCAAACTGCCAGGGGGGGTGGGAAGATGATTCTGCTGCTACAGGAATGGTCAAGAGC
AATCAGTGGGGGAATTGCAAAGAGGAGAAGGCTGCATGGAATGACTCGCAAAAGAATAAACAGGGATGGG
GTGATGGACAAAAATCAAGCCAAGGGTGGTCTGTTTCTGCCAGTGATAACTGGGGAGAAACTTCAAGGAA
TAACCATTGGGGTGAGGCCAATAAGAAATCCAGCTCAGGAGGTAGTGACAGTGACAGGTCCGTTTCCGGT
TGGAACGAACTTGGTAAAACTAGTTCTTTCACTTGGGGAAACAACATAAATCCAAATAATTCATCAGGAT
GGGATGAATCTTCTAAACCTACTCCTTCCCAGGGATGGGGAGACCCTCCAAAGTCTAATCAGTCTCTAGG
TTGGGGAGATTCGTCAAAGCCAGTCAGCTCTCCAGACTGGAACAAGCAACAAGACATTGTTGGATCTTGG
GGAATCCCACCAGCTACAGGCAAACCTCCTGGTACAGGCTGGCTGGGGGGACCTATACCAGCCCCAGCAA
AAGAAGAAGAACCCACAGGCTGGGAGGAACCATCCCCAGAATCTATACGTCGCAAAATGGAGATTGATGA
TGGAACTTCAGCTTGGGGAGATCCAAGCAAATACAACTACAAAAATGTGAACATGTGGAACAAAAACGTC
CCAAATGGCAACAGCCGTTCAGACCAGCAAGCACAGGTACATCAGCTGCTAACGCCTGCAAGTGCCATCT
CAAACAAAGAGGCAAGCAGTGGCTCTGGCTGGGGTGAGCCCTGGGGGGAGCCTTCTACTCCAGCCACAAC
TGTGGATAATGGTACTTCAGCATGGGGTAAGCCCATAGACAGTGGTCCCAGCTGGGGGGAACCCATTGCT
GCGGCATCCAGCACATCCACGTGGGGCTCCAGCTCTGTTGGTCCACAAGCATTAAGCAAATCTGGGCCAA
AATCTATGCAAGATGGCTGGTGTGGTGATGATATGCCATTGCCTGGAAATCGCCCCACTGGCTGGGAAGA
GGAAGAGGATGTGGAGATTGGAATGTGGAATAGTAATTCATCTCAAGAGCTTAACTCATCTTTAAATTGG
CCACCATATACAAAGAAAATGTCATCGAAGGGTCTGAGTGGCAAAAAAGCCGCTGCCGAAGCTGGAATGA
TGAAAGGTGGAAACAAACAAGAAGAAGCGTGGATAAATCCAGCCGTTAAACAGGCTTCAAACGCCAGTGC
TTCGAGAGACTCACCAGAGGAAAATGTACAAAGCAATAAGATGGACCTTTCTGGAGGAATGTTACAAGAC
AAACGAATGGAGATAGATAAACATAGCCTAAATATTGGTGATTACAATCGAACGGTCGGGAAAGGCCCTG
GTTCTCGGCCTCAGATTTCCAAAGAGTCTTCCATGGAGCGCAATCCTTATTTTGATAAGGATGGCATTGT
AGCAGATGAATCCCAAAACATGCAGTTTATGTCCAGTCAAAGCATGAAGCTTCCCCCTTCAAATAGTGCA
CTACCTAACCAGGCCCTTGGCTCCATAGCAGGGCTGGGTATGCAAAACTTGAATTCTGTTAGACAGAATG
GCAATCCCAGTATGTTTGGTGTTGGAAACACAGCAGCACAACCCCGGGGCATGCAGCAGCCTCCAGCACA
ACCTCTTAGTTCATCTCAGCCTAATCTCCGTGCTCAAGTGCCTCCTCCATTACTCTCCCCTCAGGTTCCA
GTTTCATTGCTGAAGTATGCACCAAACAACGGTGGCCTGAATCCACTCTTTGGCCCTCAACAGGTAGCCA
TGCTGAACCAGCTATCCCAGCTAAACCAGCTTTCTCAGATCTCCCAGTTACAGCGATTGTTAGCGCAGCA
GCAAAGGGCGCAGAGTCAGAGAAGCGTGCCTTCTGGGAACCGGCCGCAGCAAGACCAGCAGGGTCGACCT
CTTAGTGTGCAGCAGCAAATGATGCAACAATCTCGTCAACTTGATCCAAACCTGTTGGTGAAGCAGCAGA
CTCCACCATCTCAGCAGCAGCCACTCCATCAGCCAGCCATGAAGTCTTTCCTTGACAATGTCATGCCCCA
CACTACACCTGAGCTGCAAAAAGGGCCATCACCAATAAATGCTTTCAGCAACTTCCCTATAGGCTTGAAC
TCAAACTTGAATGTAAATATGGATATGAACAGTATTAAAGAGCCACAGTCAAGACTAAGGAAGTGGACGA
CAGTGGACAGCATTTCTGTGAACACATCTTTGGATCAAAACTCCAGCAAACATGGTGCTATTTCAAGTGG
TTTCAGGCTGGAAGAGTCTCCATTTGTTCCCTATGACTTTATGAACAGCAGTACTTCACCAGCCAGTCCT
CCAGGTTCAATAGGAGATGGCTGGCCACGTGCCAAATCGCCTAACGGCTCTAGCAGTGTTAATTGGCCAC
CAGAATTTCGTCCTGGTGAGCCATGGAAAGGTTATCCAAACATTGACCCTGAAACTGACCCTTACGTCAC
TCCTGGCAGTGTCATAAACAATCTTTCAATTAATACTGTGCGGGAAGTTGACCACCTCAGGGACAGGAAC
AGTGGGTCATCCTCATCCTTGAACACCACGCTGCCTTCAACTAGTGCCTGGTCATCCATTCGTGCCTCCA
ACTACAACGTTCCCCTCAGCAGTACAGCACAAAGCACTTCAGCCAGAAATAGTGATTCCAAATTGACATG
GTCTCCTGGTTCAGTTACAAACACCTCTCTGGCTCATGAGCTGTGGAAGGTCCCTTTGCCACCTAAAAAC
ATCACTGCTCCGTCCCGCCCACCTCCGGGACTGACTGGTCAGAAGCCACCCTTGTCTACGTGGGATAATT
CTCCCCTTCGTATAGGTGGAGGATGGGGAAATTCTGACGCCAGATATACCCCAGGTTCCAGCTGGGGTGA
GAGCAGCTCAGGGAGAATAACAAATTGGCTTGTTCTAAAAAACCTTACACCTCAGATCGATGGCTCAACT
CTGCGCACTCTGTGCATGCAGCACGGCCCGCTGATCACATTCCACCTGAACCTCCCTCACGGAAATGCTC
TGGTCCGCTACAGTTCAAAAGAAGAGGTAGTGAAGGCACAAAAGTCTCTGCACATGTGTGTACTGGGGAA
CACTACTATTCTTGCTGAGTTTGCCAGTGAAGAGGAGATCAGTCGTTTCTTTGCACAAAGCCAGTCTCTG
ACCCCTTCTCCCGGCTGGCAGTCTCTCGGGTCCAGCCAGAGCCGGCTGGGCTCCCTCGACTGTTCCCACT
CATTCTCCAGCCGGACCGATCTCAATCACTGGAATGGTGCTGGGCTGTCGGGAACTAACTGTGGAGACCT
TCACGGCACTTCACTCTGGGGGACCCCGCATTATTCCACAAGCCTGTGGGGTCCCCCAAGCAGCAGCGAC
CCCCGAGGAATTAGCAGCCCATCTCCCATTAACGCTTTTCTTTCTGTTGACCACCTGGGTGGGGGTGGAG
AGTCCATGTAATCTAGAGGGCCCGTTTAAACCCGCTGATCAGCCTCGACTGTGCCTTCTAGTTGCCAGCC
ATCTGTTGTTTGCCCCTCCCCCGTGCCTTCCTTGACCCTGGAAGGTGCCACTCCCACTGTCCTTTCCTAA
TAAAATGAGGAAATTGCATCGCATTGTCTGAGTAGGTGTCATTCTATTCTGGGGGGTGGGGTGGGGCAGG
ACAGCAAGGGGGAGGATTGGGAAGACAATAGCAGGCATGCTGGGGATGCGGTGGGCTCTATGGCTTCTGA
GGCGGAAAGAACCAGCTGGGGCTCTAGGGGGTATCCCC
[124 nt withheld, positions 7109-7232]
C
[91 nt withheld, positions 7234-7324]
A
[49 nt withheld, positions 7326-7374]
CCTTTGACGTTGGAGTCCACGTTCTTT
[37 nt withheld, positions 7402-7438]
ACCCTATCTCGGTCTATTCTTTTGATTTATAAGGGATTTTGCCGATTTCGGCCTATTGGTTAAAAAATGA
GCTGATTTAACAAAAATTTAACGCGAATTAATTCTGTGGAATGTGTGTCAGTTAGGGTGTGGAAAGTCCC
CAGGCTCCCCAGCAGGCAGAAGTATGCAAAGCATGCATCTCAATTAGTCAGCAACCAGGTGTGGAAAGTC
CCCAGGCTCCCCAGCAGGCAGAAGTATGCAAAGCATGCATCTCAATTAGTCAGCAACCATAGTCCCGCCC
CTAACTCCGCCCATCCCGCCCCTAACTCCGCCCAGTTCCGCCCATTCTCCGCCCCATGGCTGACTAATTT
TTTTTATTTATGCAGAGGCCGAGGCCGCCTCTGCCTCTGAGCTATTCCAGAAGTAGTGAGGAGGCTTTTT
TGGAGGCCTAGGCTTTTGCAAAAAGCTCCCGGGAGCTTGTATATCCATTTTCGGATCTGATCAAGAGACA
GGATGAGGATCGTTTCGCATGATTGAACAAGATGGATTGCACGCAGGTTCTCCGGCCGCTTGGGTGGAGA
GGCTATTCGGCTATGACTGGGCACAACAGACAATCGGCTGCTCTGATGCCGCCGTGTTCCGGCTGTCAGC
GCAGGGGCGCCCGGTTCTTTTTGTCAAGACCGACCTGTCCGGTGCCCTGAATGAACTGCAGGACGAGGCA
GCGCGGCTATCGTGGCTGGCCACGACGGGCGTTCCTTGCGCAGCTGTGCTCGACGTTGTCACTGAAGCGG
GAAGGGACTGGCTGCTATTGGGCGAAGTGCCGGGGCAGGATCTCCTGTCATCTCACCTTGCTCCTGCCGA
GAAAGTATCCATCATGGCTGATGCAATGCGGCGGCTGCATACGCTTGATCCGGCTACCTGCCCATTCGAC
CACCAAGCGAAACATCGCATCGAGCGAGCACGTACTCGGATGGAAGCCGGTCTTGTCGATCAGGATGATC
TGGACGAAGAGCATCAGGGGCTCGCGCCAGCCGAACTGTTCGCCAGGCTCAAGGCGCGCATGCCCGACGG
CGAGGATCTCGTCGTGACCCATGGCGATGCCTGCTTGCCGAATATCATGGTGGAAAATGGCCGCTTTTCT
GGATTCATCGACTGTGGCCGGCTGGGTGTGGCGGACCGCTATCAGGACATAGCGTTGGCTACCCGTGATA
TTGCTGAAGAGCTTGGCGGCGAATGGGCTGACCGCTTCCTCGTGCTTTACGGTATCGCCGCTCCCGATTC
GCAGCGCATCGCCTTCTATCGCCTTCTTGACGAGTTCTTCTGAGCGGGACTCTGGGGTTCGAAATGACCG
ACCAAGCGACGCCCAACCTGCCATCACGAGATTTCGATTCCACCGCCGCCTTCTATGAAAGGTTGGGCTT
CGGAATCGTTTTCCGGGACGCCGGCTGGATGATCCTCCAGCGCGGGGATCTCATGCTGGAGTTCTTCGCC
CACCCCAACTTGTTTATTGCAGCTTATAATGGTTACAAATAAAGCAATAGCATCACAAATTTCACAAATA
AAGCATTTTTTTCACTGCATTCTAGTTGTGGTTTGTCCAAACTCATCAATGTATCTTATCATGTCTGTAT
ACCGTCGACCTCTAGCTAGAGCTTGGCGTAATCATGGTCATAGCTGTTTCCTGTGTGAAATTGTTATCCG
CTCACAATTCCACACAACATACGAGCCGGAAGCATAAAGTGTAAAGCCTGGGGTGCCTAATGAGTGAGCT
AACTCACATTAATTGCGTTGCGCTCACTGCCCGCTTTCCAGTCGGGAAACCTGTCGTGCCAGCTGCATTA
ATGAATCGGCCAACGCGCGGGGAGAGGCGGTTTGCGTATTGGGCGCTCTTCCGCTTCCTCGCTCACTGAC
TCGCTGCGCTCGGTCGTTCGGCTGCGGCGAGCGGTATCAGCTCACTCAAAGGCGGTAATACGGTTATCCA
CAGAATCAGGGGATAACGCAGGAAAGAACATGTGAGCAAAAGGCCAGCAAAAGGCCAGGAACCGTAAAAA
GGCCGCGTTGCTGGCGTTTTTCCATAGGCTCCGCCCCCCTGACGAGCATCACAAAAATCGACGCTCAAGT
CAGAGGTGGCGAAACCCGACAGGACTATAAAGATACCAGGCGTTTCCCCCTGGAAGCTCCCTCGTGCGCT
CTCCTGTTCCGACCCTGCCGCTTACCGGATACCTGTCCGCCTTTCTCCCTTCGGGAAGCGTGGCGCTTTC
TCATAGCTCACGCTGTAGGTATCTCAGTTCGGTGTAGGTCGTTCGCTCCAAGCTGGGCTGTGTGCACGAA
CCCCCCGTTCAGCCCGACCGCTGCGCCTTATCCGGTAACTATCGTCTTGAGTCCAACCCGGTAAGACACG
ACTTATCGCCACTGGCAGCAGCCACTGGTAACAGGATTAGCAGAGCGAGGTATGTAGGCGGTGCTACAGA
GTTCTTGAAGTGGTGGCCTAACTACGGCTACACTAGAAGAACAGTATTTGGTATCTGCGCTCTGCTGAAG
CCAGTTACCTTCGGAAAAAGAGTTGGTAGCTCTTGATCCGGCAAACAAACCACCGCTGGTAGCGGTTTTT
TTGTTTGCAAGCAGCAGATTACGCGCAGAAAAAAAGGATCTCAAGAAGATCCTTTGATCTTTTCTACGGG
GTCTGACGCTCAGTGGAACGAAAACTCACGTTAAGGGATTTTGGTCATGAGATTATCAAAAAGGATCTTC
ACCTAGATCCTTTTAAATTAAAAATGAAGTTTTAAATCAATCTAAAGTATATATGAGTAAACTTGGTCTG
ACAGTTACCAATGCTTAATCAGTGAGGCACCTATCTCAGCGATCTGTCTATTTCGTTCATCCATAGTTGC
CTGACTCCCCGTCGTGTAGATAACTACGATACGGGAGGGCTTACCATCTGGCCCCAGTGCTGCAATGATA
CCGCGAGACCCACGCTCACCGGCTCCAGATTTATCAGCAATAAACCAGCCAGCCGGAAGGGCCGAGCGCA
GAAGTGGTCCTGCAACTTTATCCGCCTCCATCCAGTCTATTAATTGTTGCCGGGAAGCTAGAGTAAGTAG
TTCGCCAGTTAATAGTTTGCGCAACGTTGTTGCCATTGCTACAGGCATCGTGGTGTCACGCTCGTCGTTT
GGTATGGCTTCATTCAGCTCCGGTTCCCAACGATCAAGGCGAGTTACATGATCCCCCATGTTGTGCAAAA
AAGCGGTTAGCTCCTTCGGTCCTCCGATCGTTGTCAGAAGTAAGTTGGCCGCAGTGTTATCACTCATGGT
TATGGCAGCACTGCATAATTCTCTTACTGTCATGCCATCCGTAAGATGCTTTTCTGTGACTGGTGAGTAC
TCAACCAAGTCATTCTGAGAATAGTGTATGCGGCGACCGAGTTGCTCTTGCCCGGCGTCAATACGGGATA
ATACCGCGCCACATAGCAGAACTTTAAAAGTGCTCATCATTGGAAAACGTTCTTCGGGGCGAAAACTCTC
AAGGATCTTACCGCTGTTGAGATCCAGTTCGATGTAACCCACTCGTGCACCCAACTGATCTTCAGCATCT
TTTACTTTCACCAGCGTTTCTGGGTGAGCAAAAACAGGAAGGCAAAATGCCGCAAAAAAGGGAATAAGGG
CGACACGGAAATGTTGAATACTCATACTCTTCCTTTTTCAATATTATTGAAGCATTTATCAGGGTTATTG
TCTCATGAGCGGATACATATTTGAATGTATTTAGAAAAATAAACAAATAGGGGTTCCGCGCACATTTCCC
CGAAAAGTGCCACCTGACGTC
