>Addgene plasmid #42002 | pmyc-GFP-TNRC6A-NLS/NES-mut | addgene partial sequence | sequence record 59522 | EGFP-C
GACGAGCTGTACAAGTCCGGCGGCAAGCTTATGGATGCTGATTCTGCCTCCAGTTCTGAATCAGAGAGAA
ACATCACTATCATGGCTTCAGGGAACACAGGTGGTGAAAAAGATGGCCTTCGGAATAGCACTGGACTTGG
TTCCCAAAACAAGTTTGTAGTTGGTAGCAGCAGCAATAATGTGGGCCATGGAAGTAGTACTGGGCCATGG
GGTTTTTCCCATGGAGCCATAATAAGCACATGTCAGGTCTCTGTGGATGCTCCTGAAAGCAAATCTGAAA
GTAGCAACAATAGAATGAATGCTTGGGGCACTGTAAGTTCTTCATCAAATGGAGGGTTAAATCCAAGCAC
TTTGAATTCAGCTAGCAACCATGGTGCCTGGCCAGTATTAGAGAACAATGGACTTGCCCTAAAAGGGCCT
GTAGGGAGTGGTAGTTCTGGCATTAATATTCAGTGCAGTACTATAGGCCAGATGCCTAACAATCAGAGTA
TTAACTCTAAAGTGAGTGGTGGTTCTACCCATGGTACCTGGGGAAGCCTTCAGGAAACTTGTGAATCTGA
AGTAAGTGGTACACAGAAGGTTTCATTCAGTGGTCAACCTCAAAATATTACCACTGAAATGACTGGACCA
AATAACACTACTAACTTTATGACCTCTAGTTTACCAAACTCCGGTTCAGTGCAGAATAATGAGCTGCCTA
GTAGTAACACAGGGGCCTGGCGTGTGAGCACAATGAATCATCCTCAGATGCAGGCTCCATCAGGTATGAA
TGGCACTTCCCTTTCTCACCTTAGCAATGGAGAGTCAAAAAGTGGAGGCTCTTATGGTACTACATGGGGT
GCCTATGGTTCTAATTACTCTGGAGACAAATGTTCAGGCCCTAATGGCCAAGCTAATGGTGACACTGTGA
ATGCAACTCTAATGCAGCCTGGCGTAAATGGTCCTATGGGCACTAACTTTCAAGTTAACACAA
