>Addgene plasmid #42002 | pmyc-GFP-TNRC6A-NLS/NES-mut | addgene partial sequence | sequence record 59820 | CMV-F 5'-CGCAAATGGGCGGTAGGCGTG-3'
AGCAGAGCTCTCTGGCTAACTAGAGAACCCACTGCTTACTGGCTTATCGAAATTAATACGACTCACTATA
GGGAGACCCAAGCTGGCTAGCCCACCATGGAACAAAAACTCATCTCAGAAGAGGATCTGTCCGGCGGCAT
GGTGAGCAAGGGCGAGGAGCTGTTCACCGGGGTGGTGCCCATCCTGGTCGAGCTGGACGGCGACGTAAAC
GGCCACAAGTTCAGCGTGTCCGGCGAGGGCGAGGGCGATGCCACCTACGGCAAGCTGACCCTGAAGTTCA
TCTGCACCACCGGCAAGCTGCCCGTGCCCTGGCCCACCCTCGTGACCACCCTGACCTACGGCGTGCAGTG
CTTCAGCCGCTACCCCGACCACATGAAGCAGCACGACTTCTTCAAGTCCGCCATGCCCGAAGGCTACGTC
CAGGAGCGCACCATCTTCTTCAAGGACGACGGCAACTACAAGACCCGCGCCGAGGTGAAGTTCGAGGGCG
ACACCCTGGTGAACCGCATCGAGCTGAAGGGCATCGACTTCAAGGAGGACGGCAACATCCTGGGGCACAA
GCTGGAGTACAACTACAACAGCCACAACGTCTATATCATGGCCGACAAGCAGAAGAACGGCATCAAGGTG
AACTTCAAGATCCGCCACAACATCGAGGACGGCAGCGTGCAGCTCGCCGACCACTACCAGCAGAACACCC
CCATCGGCGACGGCCCCGTGCTGCTGCCCGACAACCACTACCTGAGCACCCAGTCCGCCCTGAGCAAAGA
CCCCAACGAGAAGCGCGATCACATGGTCCTGCTGGAGTTCGTGACCGCCGCCGGGATCACTCTCGGCATG
GACGAGCTGTACAAGTCCGGCGGCAAGCTTATGGATGCTGATTCTGCCTCCAGTTCTGAATCAGAGAGAA
ACATCACTATCATGGCTTCA
