>Addgene plasmid #42002 | pmyc-GFP-TNRC6A-NLS/NES-mut | addgene partial sequence | sequence record 59822 | hTNRC6A-R1 5'-GGAAATCTGAGGCCGAGAAC-3'
TGTAATCACCAATATTTAGGCTATGTTTATCTATCTCCATTCGTTTGTCTTGTAACATTCCTCCAGAAAG
GTCCATCTTATTGCTTTGTACATTTTCCTCTGGTGAGTCTCTCGAAGCACTGGCGTTTGAAGCCTGTTTA
ACGGCTGGATTTATCCACGCTTCTTCTTGTTTGTTTCCACCTTTCATCATTCCAGCTTCGGCAGCGGCTT
TTTTGCCACTCAGACCCTTCGATGACATTTTCTTTGTATATGGTGGCCAATTTAAAGATGAGTTAAGCTC
TTGAGATGAATTACTATTCCACATTCCAATCTCCACATCCTCTTCCTCTTCCCAGCCAGTGGGGCGATTT
CCAGGCAATGGCATATCATCACCACACCAGCCATCTTGCATAGATTTTGGCCCAGATTTGCTTAATGCTT
GTGGACCAACAGAGCTGGAGCCCCACGTGGATGTGCTGGATGCCGCAGCAATGGGTTCCCCCCAGCTGGG
ACCACTGTCTATGGGCTTACCCCATGCTGAAGTACCATTATCCACAGTTGTGGCTGGAGTAGAAGGCTCC
CCCCAGGGCTCACCCCAGCCAGAGCCACTGCTTGCCTCTTTGTTTGAGATGGCACTTGCAGGCGTTAGCA
GCTGATGTACCTGTGCTTGCTGGTCTGAACGGCTGTTGCCATTTGGGACGTTTTTGTTCCACATGTTCAC
ATTTTTGTAGTTGTATTTGCTTGGATCTCCCCAAGCTGAAGTTCCATCATCAATCTCCATTTTGCGACGT
ATAGATTCTGGGGATGGTTCCTCCCAGCCTGTGGGTTCTTCTTCTTTTGCTGGG
