>Addgene plasmid #42002 | pmyc-GFP-TNRC6A-NLS/NES-mut | addgene partial sequence | sequence record 59823 | hTNRC6A-F1 5'-atgagcaaagcagtgtgtgg-3'
TGGAGAGCGATGGTAGTACAGAAAGCACTGGACGCCTTGAGGAAAAAGGAACTGGGGAAAGTCAGAGTAG
AGACAGAAGAAAAATTGATCAGCACACATTACTCCAAAGCATTGTAAACAGAACTGACTTAGATCCACGT
GTCCTGTCCAACTCTGGTTGGGGACAGACTCCTATTAAGCAGAATACTGCCTGGGATACAGAAACATCAC
CTAGAGGGGAACGAAAGACTGACAATGGGACAGAGGCCTGGGGAAGCTCTGCAACACAGACTTTTAACTC
AGGGGCATGTATAGATAAGACTAGCCCTAATGGTAATGATACCTCATCTGTATCAGGGTGGGGCGATCCC
AAACCTGCTCTGAGGTGGGGAGATTCCAAAGGCTCAAACTGCCAGGGGGGGTGGGAAGATGATTCTGCTG
CTACAGGAATGGTCAAGAGCAATCAGTGGGGGAATTGCAAAGAGGAGAAGGCTGCATGGAATGACTCGCA
AAAGAATAAACAGGGATGGGGTGATGGACAAAAATCAAGCCAAGGGTGGTCTGTTTCTGCCAGTGATAAC
TGGGGAGAAACTTCAAGGAATAACCATTGGGGTGAGGCCAATAAGAAATCCAGCTCAGGAGGTAGTGACA
GTGACAGGTCCGTTTCCGGTTGGAACGAACTTGGTAAAACTAGTTCTTTCACTTGGGGAAACAACATAAA
TCCAAATAATTCATCAGGATGGGATGAATCTTCTAAACCTACTCCTTCCCAGGGATGGGGAGACCCTCCA
AAGTCTAATCAGTCTCTAGGTTGGGGAGATTCGTCAAAGCCAGTCAGCTCTCCAGACTGGAACAAGCAAC
AAGACATTGTTGGATCTTGGGGAATCCCACCAGCTACAGGCAAACCTCCTGGTAC
